Addgene plasmid #242842: pET-28a_VIM-20
Purpose: Expresses His6-TEV-VIM-20 in bacteria, comprising a His6-tag, the Tobacco etch virus (TEV) cleavage site “ENLYFQ/G", and the VIM-20 sequence (UniPROT A0A344X7M2)
Depositing lab: Richard Page. Depositing organization: Miami University (Ohio). Publication: Mutation of an active site-adjacent residue in VIM indirectly dictates interactions with and blunts inhibition by D-captopril. Silwal SB, Wamsley B, Wang Z, Gung BW, Nix JC, Page RC. J Inorg Biochem. 2025 Oct;271:112975. doi: 10.1016/j.jinorgbio.2025.112975. Epub 2025 Jun 10. PubMed 40513263.
Backbone
  Vector backbone: pET28a(+)
  Backbone manufacturer: Novagen
  Backbone size w/o insert (bp): 5300
  Total vector size (bp): 6018
  Modifications to backbone: removed the Thrombin site and T7 tag
  Vector type: Bacterial Expression
Growth in bacteria
  Bacterial resistance: Kanamycin, 50 μg/mL
  Growth temperature: 37°C
  Growth strain: DH5alpha
  Copy number: High Copy
Gene/Insert
  Gene/Insert name: Metallo-beta-lactamase VIM-20 (alt names: VIM-20; Verona integron-encoded metallo-beta-lactamase 20; Verona imipenemase 20)
  Species: Enterobacter cloacae
  Insert size (bp): 789
  Mutation: deleted residues 1-26
  GenBank ID: MF678584 NG_050347
  Promoter: T7
  Tag / fusion protein: His6 + Tobacco etch virus (TEV) cleavage site “ENLYFQ/G" (N terminal on insert)
  Cloning method: Restriction Enzyme; 5′ cloning site NcoI (unknown if destroyed); 3′ cloning site XhoI (unknown if destroyed)
  Sequencing primers: 5′ TAATACGACTCACTATAGGG; 3′ GCTAGTTATTGCTCAGCGG
Terms and licenses: Academic/Nonprofit Terms; Industry Terms: Not Available to Industry
How to cite: pET-28a_VIM-20 was a gift from Richard Page (Addgene plasmid # 242842 ; http://n2t.net/addgene:242842 ; RRID:Addgene_242842)
