[The description below was written by a language model from this plasmid's Addgene catalogue record and pLannotate feature annotations shown in this document.]
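Description:
pET-28a_VIM-20 is a bacterial expression plasmid of about 6.0 kb built on the Novagen pET28a(+) backbone, from which the thrombin site and T7 tag were removed. It replicates in E. coli from a ColE1/pMB1-type origin, with the neighbouring bom and rop elements also annotated, and carries an f1 phage origin. Selection is by kanamycin through the aph(3')-Ia gene. The catalogue lists it as high copy, although the presence of rop is generally associated with lower copy number. Short tetracycline-resistance fragments, an AmpR promoter fragment and a CAP binding site picked up by the automated annotation are backbone remnants rather than functional markers.

The payload is the Verona integron-encoded metallo-beta-lactamase VIM-20 from Enterobacter cloacae, lacking residues 1–26 and inserted between NcoI and XhoI. It is fused at its N terminus to a His6 tag followed by a TEV protease recognition site, which allows metal-affinity purification and subsequent tag removal. These elements appear in the feature table only as two small "capTEV" fragments. The VIM-20 coding region itself is not annotated, but it fits the unlabelled stretch downstream of them. Transcription is driven by a T7 promoter with an adjacent lac operator and the T7 gene 10 ribosome binding site, and it ends at the T7 terminator. The plasmid-borne lacI keeps expression repressed until IPTG induction in a host that supplies T7 RNA polymerase. A His-tag fragment annotated downstream of the insert corresponds to the vector's C-terminal tag region, and the record does not say whether it is translated. The plasmid serves to produce recombinant VIM-20, and the associated publication concerns how an active site-adjacent residue in VIM enzymes affects inhibition by D-captopril.
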