Features (pLannotate 1.2.2; 20 found; start..end, strand, type, name):
      1..589     +  rep_origin     ori: high-copy-number ColE1/pMB1/pBR322/pUC origin of replication
    775..914     -  misc_feature   bom: basis of mobility region from pBR322
   1016..1207    -  CDS            rop: Rop protein, which maintains plasmids at low copy number; rop
   1224..1604    +  CDS            YPB1_ECOLX: Protein predicted: Swiss-Prot protein existence level 4. From Escherichia coli.
   1676..1967    -  CDS            TcR (fragment): tetracycline efflux protein; tet; confers resistance to tetracycline
   1982..2003    -  protein_bind   CAP binding site: CAP binding activates transcription in the presence of cAMP. E. coli catabolite activator protein
   2016..3098    -  CDS            lacI: lac repressor; lacI; The lac repressor binds to the lac operator to inhibit transcription in E. coli. This inhibition can be relieved by adding lactose or isopropyl-β-D-thiogalactopyranoside (IPTG).
   3099..3176    -  promoter       lacI promoter: lacI
   3184..3463    -  CDS            TcR (fragment): tetracycline efflux protein; tet; confers resistance to tetracycline
   3485..3503    +  promoter       T7 promoter: promoter for bacteriophage T7 RNA polymerase
   3504..3528    +  protein_bind   lac operator: The lac repressor binds to the lac operator to inhibit transcription in E. coli. This inhibition can be relieved by adding lactose or isopropyl-β-D-thiogalactopyranoside (IPTG). lac repressor encoded by lacI
   3543..3565    +  RBS            RBS: efficient ribosome binding site from bacteriophage T7 gene 10 (Olins and Rangwala, 1989)
   3584..3600    +  CDS            capTEV™ (fragment): composite tag for in vivo biotinylation, TEV protease cleavage, and 6xHis tagging
   3610..3630    +  CDS            capTEV™ (fragment): composite tag for in vivo biotinylation, TEV protease cleavage, and 6xHis tagging
   4367..4384    +  CDS            9xHis (fragment): 9xHis affinity tag
   4394..4443    +  CDS            SET1 (fragment): solubility-enhancement tag derived from T7 phage gene 10B
   4451..4498    +  terminator     T7 terminator: transcription terminator for bacteriophage T7 RNA polymerase
   4535..4963    +  rep_origin     f1 ori (sequence partly withheld): f1 bacteriophage origin of replication; arrow indicates direction of (+) strand synthesis
   5016..5073    +  promoter       AmpR promoter (fragment): bla
   5082..5897    -  CDS            KanR: aminoglycoside phosphotransferase; aph(3')-Ia; confers resistance to kanamycin in bacteria or G418 (Geneticin®) in eukaryotes
>Addgene plasmid #242842 | pET-28a_VIM-20 | addgene full sequence | sequence record 486284 | Addgene NGS Result
TTGAGATCCTTTTTTTCTGCGCGTAATCTGCTGCTTGCAAACAAAAAAACCACCGCTACCAGCGGTGGTT
TGTTTGCCGGATCAAGAGCTACCAACTCTTTTTCCGAAGGTAACTGGCTTCAGCAGAGCGCAGATACCAA
ATACTGTCCTTCTAGTGTAGCCGTAGTTAGGCCACCACTTCAAGAACTCTGTAGCACCGCCTACATACCT
CGCTCTGCTAATCCTGTTACCAGTGGCTGCTGCCAGTGGCGATAAGTCGTGTCTTACCGGGTTGGACTCA
AGACGATAGTTACCGGATAAGGCGCAGCGGTCGGGCTGAACGGGGGGTTCGTGCACACAGCCCAGCTTGG
AGCGAACGACCTACACCGAACTGAGATACCTACAGCGTGAGCTATGAGAAAGCGCCACGCTTCCCGAAGG
GAGAAAGGCGGACAGGTATCCGGTAAGCGGCAGGGTCGGAACAGGAGAGCGCACGAGGGAGCTTCCAGGG
GGAAACGCCTGGTATCTTTATAGTCCTGTCGGGTTTCGCCACCTCTGACTTGAGCGTCGATTTTTGTGAT
GCTCGTCAGGGGGGCGGAGCCTATGGAAAAACGCCAGCAACGCGGCCTTTTTACGGTTCCTGGCCTTTTG
CTGGCCTTTTGCTCACATGTTCTTTCCTGCGTTATCCCCTGATTCTGTGGATAACCGTATTACCGCCTTT
GAGTGAGCTGATACCGCTCGCCGCAGCCGAACGACCGAGCGCAGCGAGTCAGTGAGCGAGGAAGCGGAAG
AGCGCCTGATGCGGTATTTTCTCCTTACGCATCTGTGCGGTATTTCACACCGCAATGGTGCACTCTCAGT
ACAATCTGCTCTGATGCCGCATAGTTAAGCCAGTATACACTCCGCTATCGCTACGTGACTGGGTCATGGC
TGCGCCCCGACACCCGCCAACACCCGCTGACGCGCCCTGACGGGCTTGTCTGCTCCCGGCATCCGCTTAC
AGACAAGCTGTGACCGTCTCCGGGAGCTGCATGTGTCAGAGGTTTTCACCGTCATCACCGAAACGCGCGA
GGCAGCTGCGGTAAAGCTCATCAGCGTGGTCGTGAAGCGATTCACAGATGTCTGCCTGTTCATCCGCGTC
CAGCTCGTTGAGTTTCTCCAGAAGCGTTAATGTCTGGCTTCTGATAAAGCGGGCCATGTTAAGGGCGGTT
TTTTCCTGTTTGGTCACTGATGCCTCCGTGTAAGGGGGATTTCTGTTCATGGGGGTAATGATACCGATGA
AACGAGAGAGGATGCTCACGATACGGGTTACTGATGATGAACATGCCCGGTTACTGGAACGTTGTGAGGG
TAAACAACTGGCGGTATGGATGCGGCGGGACCAGAGAAAAATCACTCAGGGTCAATGCCAGCGCTTCGTT
AATACAGATGTAGGTGTTCCACAGGGTAGCCAGCAGCATCCTGCGATGCAGATCCGGAACATAATGGTGC
AGGGCGCTGACTTCCGCGTTTCCAGACTTTACGAAACACGGAAACCGAAGACCATTCATGTTGTTGCTCA
GGTCGCAGACGTTTTGCAGCAGCAGTCGCTTCACGTTCGCTCGCGTATCGGTGATTCATTCTGCTAACCA
GTAAGGCAACCCCGCCAGCCTAGCCGGGTCCTCAACGACAGGAGCACGATCATGCGCACCCGTGGGGCCG
CCATGCCGGCGATAATGGCCTGCTTCTCGCCGAAACGTTTGGTGGCGGGACCAGTGACGAAGGCTTGAGC
GAGGGCGTGCAAGATTCCGAATACCGCAAGCGACAGGCCGATCATCGTCGCGCTCCAGCGAAAGCGGTCC
TCGCCGAAAATGACCCAGAGCGCTGCCGGCACCTGTCCTACGAGTTGCATGATAAAGAAGACAGTCATAA
GTGCGGCGACGATAGTCATGCCCCGCGCCCACCGGAAGGAGCTGACTGGGTTGAAGGCTCTCAAGGGCAT
CGGTCGAGATCCCGGTGCCTAATGAGTGAGCTAACTTACATTAATTGCGTTGCGCTCACTGCCCGCTTTC
CAGTCGGGAAACCTGTCGTGCCAGCTGCATTAATGAATCGGCCAACGCGCGGGGAGAGGCGGTTTGCGTA
TTGGGCGCCAGGGTGGTTTTTCTTTTCACCAGTGAGACGGGCAACAGCTGATTGCCCTTCACCGCCTGGC
CCTGAGAGAGTTGCAGCAAGCGGTCCACGCTGGTTTGCCCCAGCAGGCGAAAATCCTGTTTGATGGTGGT
TAACGGCGGGATATAACATGAGCTGTCTTCGGTATCGTCGTATCCCACTACCGAGATATCCGCACCAACG
CGCAGCCCGGACTCGGTAATGGCGCGCATTGCGCCCAGCGCCATCTGATCGTTGGCAACCAGCATCGCAG
TGGGAACGATGCCCTCATTCAGCATTTGCATGGTTTGTTGAAAACCGGACATGGCACTCCAGTCGCCTTC
CCGTTCCGCTATCGGCTGAATTTGATTGCGAGTGAGATATTTATGCCAGCCAGCCAGACGCAGACGCGCC
GAGACAGAACTTAATGGGCCCGCTAACAGCGCGATTTGCTGGTGACCCAATGCGACCAGATGCTCCACGC
CCAGTCGCGTACCGTCTTCATGGGAGAAAATAATACTGTTGATGGGTGTCTGGTCAGAGACATCAAGAAA
TAACGCCGGAACATTAGTGCAGGCAGCTTCCACAGCAATGGCATCCTGGTCATCCAGCGGATAGTTAATG
ATCAGCCCACTGACGCGTTGCGCGAGAAGATTGTGCACCGCCGCTTTACAGGCTTCGACGCCGCTTCGTT
CTACCATCGACACCACCACGCTGGCACCCAGTTGATCGGCGCGAGATTTAATCGCCGCGACAATTTGCGA
CGGCGCGTGCAGGGCCAGACTGGAGGTGGCAACGCCAATCAGCAACGACTGTTTGCCCGCCAGTTGTTGT
GCCACGCGGTTGGGAATGTAATTCAGCTCCGCCATCGCCGCTTCCACTTTTTCCCGCGTTTTCGCAGAAA
CGTGGCTGGCCTGGTTCACCACGCGGGAAACGGTCTGATAAGAGACACCGGCATACTCTGCGACATCGTA
TAACGTTACTGGTTTCACATTCACCACCCTGAATTGACTCTCTTCCGGGCGCTATCATGCCATACCGCGA
AAGGTTTTGCGCCATTCGATGGTGTCCGGGATCTCGACGCTCTCCCTTATGCGACTCCTGCATTAGGAAG
CAGCCCAGTAGTAGGTTGAGGCCGTTGAGCACCGCCGCCGCAAGGAATGGTGCATGCAAGGAGATGGCGC
CCAACAGTCCCCCGGCCACGGGGCCTGCCACCATACCCACGCCGAAACAAGCGCTCATGAGCCCGAAGTG
GCGAGCCCGATCTTCCCCATCGGTGATGTCGGCGATATAGGCGCCAGCAACCGCACCTGTGGCGCCGGTG
ATGCCGGCCACGATGCGTCCGGCGTAGAGGATCGAGATCTCGATCCCGCGAAATTAATACGACTCACTAT
AGGGGAATTGTGAGCGGATAACAATTCCCCTCTAGAAATAATTTTGTTTAACTTTAAGAAGGAGATATAC
CATGGGCAGCAGCCATCATCATCATCATCACAGCAGCGGCGAGAATCTTTATTTTCAGGGCCATATGGTG
GACAGCAGCGGCGAGTACCCGACCGTTAGCGAGATCCCGGTGGGTGAAGTTCGTCTGTATCAGATCGCGG
ACGGCGTGTGGAGCCACATTGCGACCCAAAGCTTCGATGGCGCGGTGTACCCGAGCAACGGTCTGATCGT
TCGTGACGGCGATGAACTGCTGCTGATTGACACCGCGTGGGGTGCGAAAAACACCGCGGCGCTGCTGGCG
GAGATCGAAAAACAGATTGGTCTGCCGGTGACCCGTGCGGTTAGCACCCACTTTCACGACGATCGTGTGG
GTGGCGTGGATGTTCTGCGTGCGGCGGGTGTTGCGACCTATGCGAGCCCGAGCACCCGTCGTCTGGCGGA
AGTGGAAGGCAACGAGATTCCGACCCACAGCCTGGAAGGTCTGAGCAGCAGCGGTGATGCGGTGCGTTTT
GGTCCGGTTGAGCTGTTTTACCCGGGTGCGGCGCACAGCACCGATAACCTGGTGGTTTATGTGCCGAGCG
CGAGCGTTCTGTACGGTGGCTGCGCGATCTATGAGCTGAGCCGTACCAGCGCGGGTAACGTGGCGGATGC
GGATCTGGCGGAGTGGCCGACCAGCATCGAACGTATTCAGCAACGTTACCCGGAAGCGCAATTCGTTATT
CCGGGTCATGGTCTGCCGGGTGGCCTGGATCTGCTGAAGCACACCACCAACGTGGTTAAAGCGCACACCA
ACCGTAGCGTGGTTGAATAACTCGAGCACCACCACCACCACCACTGAGATCCGGCTGCTAACAAAGCCCG
AAAGGAAGCTGAGTTGGCTGCTGCCACCGCTGAGCAATAACTAGCATAACCCCTTGGGGCCTCTAAACGG
GTCTTGAGGGGTTTTTTGCTGAAAGGAGGAACTATATCCGGATTGGCGAATGGG
[124 nt withheld, positions 4535-4658]
C
[91 nt withheld, positions 4660-4750]
A
[49 nt withheld, positions 4752-4800]
CCTTTGACGTTGGAGTCCACGTTCTTT
[37 nt withheld, positions 4828-4864]
ACCCTATCTCGGTCTATTCTTTTGATTTATAAGGGATTTTGCCGATTTCGGCCTATTGGTTAAAAAATGA
GCTGATTTAACAAAAATTTAACGCGAATTTTAACAAAATATTAACGCTTACAATTTAGGTGGCACTTTTC
GGGGAAATGTGCGCGGAACCCCTATTTGTTTATTTTTCTAAATACATTCAAATATGTATCCGCTCATGAA
TTAATTCTTAGAAAAACTCATCGAGCATCAAATGAAACTGCAATTTATTCATATCAGGATTATCAATACC
ATATTTTTGAAAAAGCCGTTTCTGTAATGAAGGAGAAAACTCACCGAGGCAGTTCCATAGGATGGCAAGA
TCCTGGTATCGGTCTGCGATTCCGACTCGTCCAACATCAATACAACCTATTAATTTCCCCTCGTCAAAAA
TAAGGTTATCAAGTGAGAAATCACCATGAGTGACGACTGAATCCGGTGAGAATGGCAAAAGTTTATGCAT
TTCTTTCCAGACTTGTTCAACAGGCCAGCCATTACGCTCGTCATCAAAATCACTCGCATCAACCAAACCG
TTATTCATTCGTGATTGCGCCTGAGCGAGACGAAATACGCGATCGCTGTTAAAAGGACAATTACAAACAG
GAATCGAATGCAACCGGCGCAGGAACACTGCCAGCGCATCAACAATATTTTCACCTGAATCAGGATATTC
TTCTAATACCTGGAATGCTGTTTTCCCGGGGATCGCAGTGGTGAGTAACCATGCATCATCAGGAGTACGG
ATAAAATGCTTGATGGTCGGAAGAGGCATAAATTCCGTCAGCCAGTTTAGTCTGACCATCTCATCTGTAA
CATCATTGGCAACGCTACCTTTGCCATGTTTCAGAAACAACTCTGGCGCATCGGGCTTCCCATACAATCG
ATAGATTGTCGCACCTGATTGCCCGACATTATCGCGAGCCCATTTATACCCATATAAATCAGCATCCATG
TTGGAATTTAATCGCGGCCTAGAGCAAGACGTTTCCCGTTGAATATGGCTCATAACACCCCTTGTATTAC
TGTTTATGTAAGCAGACAGTTTTATTGTTCATGACCAAAATCCCTTAACGTGAGTTTTCGTTCCACTGAG
CGTCAGACCCCGTAGAAAAGATCAAAGGATCTTC
